>Addgene plasmid #8473 | HA Raptor mutant 3 | addgene partial sequence | sequence record 17068 | SP6 5'-ATTTAGGTGACACTATAG-3'
CCAGGTCCAACTGCACCTCGGTTCTATCGATTGAATTCCCGAACCGACAGTCGGTCTCTTCACCAAGGCC
ATTCGCGCCACCATGGGCTACCCCTATGATGTGCCTGACTACGCAGATCTCAATGGTGGTGGTGGTGGGT
CGACGATGGAGTCCGAAATGCTGCAATCGCCTCTTCTGGGCCTGGGGGAGGAAGATGAGGCTGATCTTAC
AGACTGGAACCTACCTTTGGCTTTTATGAAAAAGAGGCACTGTGAGAAAATTGAAGGCTCCAAATCCTTA
GCTCAGAGCTGGAGGATGAAGGATCGGATGAAGACAGTCAGTGTTGCCTTAGTTTTGTGCCTGAATGTTG
GTGTGGACCCTCCCGATGTGGTGAAGACCACGCCCTGTGCACGCTTGGAATGCTGGATCGATCCTCTGTC
GATGGGTCCTCAGAAAGCTCTGGAAACCATCGGTGCAAATTTACAGAAGCAGTACGAGAACTGGCAGCCA
AGGGCCCGGTACAAGCAGAGCCTTGACCCAACTGTGGATGAAGTCAAGAAGCTCTGCACGTCCTTACGTC
GCAACGCCAAGGAGGAGCGAGTCCTCTTTCACTACAATGGCCACGGGGTGCCCCGGCCCACAGTCAACGG
GGAGGTCTGGGTCTTCAACAAGAACTACACGCAGTACATCCCTCTGTCCATATATGACCTGCAGACGTGG
ATGGGCAGCCCGTCGATCTTCGTCTACGACTGCTCCAATGCTGGGCTTGATC
