[The description below was written by a language model from this plasmid's Addgene catalogue record.]
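Description:
HA Raptor mutant 3 is a mammalian expression plasmid built on the pRK5 backbone (about 4.7 kb without insert) that carries a mutant form of human Raptor (RPTOR, also known as KOG1 or Mip1), the regulatory-associated protein of mTOR. It is maintained in E. coli as a high-copy plasmid under ampicillin selection. The record does not list the promoter, polyadenylation signal or origin of replication, and no feature table is provided. pRK5 vectors generally drive expression from a CMV promoter for transient transfection of mammalian cells, but this is not confirmed here. No mammalian selection marker is recorded.

The Raptor coding sequence was inserted by restriction cloning between Sal and Not sites, downstream of a backbone-encoded HA epitope, so the protein is produced with an N-terminal HA tag suitable for immunoblot detection and immunoprecipitation. The distinguishing feature is a four-residue alanine substitution, in which residues 313 to 316 (NWIF) are replaced with AAAA (N313A, W314A, I315A, F316A). The insert size is not stated.

The plasmid is associated with a study describing the nutrient-sensitive complex that mTOR forms with Raptor to signal to the cell growth machinery. The name suggests it belongs to a series of Raptor mutants, and such constructs are typically expressed alongside the wild-type protein to test how defined residues contribute to partner binding and downstream signalling. The record itself does not state the functional effect of this mutation.
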