Addgene plasmid #8473: HA Raptor mutant 3
Depositing lab: David Sabatini. Depositing organization: Whitehead Institute for Biomedical Research. Publication: mTOR interacts with raptor to form a nutrient-sensitive complex that signals to the cell growth machinery. Kim DH, Sarbassov DD, Ali SM, King JE, Latek RR, Erdjument-Bromage H, Tempst P, Sabatini DM. Cell 2002 Jul 26;110(2):163-75. 10.1016/S0092-8674(02)00808-5 PubMed 12150925.
Backbone
  Vector backbone: prk5
  Backbone size w/o insert (bp): 4716
  Vector type: Mammalian Expression
Growth in bacteria
  Bacterial resistance: Ampicillin, 100 μg/mL
  Growth temperature: 37°C
  Growth strain: DH5alpha
  Copy number: High Copy
Gene/Insert
  Gene/Insert name: Raptor
  Species: H. sapiens (human)
  Mutation: 313NWIF316-AAAA (N313A, W314A, I315A, F316A)
  Entrez Gene: RPTOR (a.k.a. KOG1, Mip1)
  Tag / fusion protein: ha (N terminal on backbone)
  Cloning method: Restriction Enzyme; 5′ cloning site sal (unknown if destroyed); 3′ cloning site not (unknown if destroyed)
  Sequencing primers: 5′ n/a
Resource information
  A portion of this plasmid was derived from a plasmid made by: we cloned this gene
Terms and licenses: Academic/Nonprofit Terms; Industry Terms: Not Available to Industry
How to cite: HA Raptor mutant 3 was a gift from David Sabatini (Addgene plasmid # 8473 ; http://n2t.net/addgene:8473 ; RRID:Addgene_8473)
